Addgene plasmid #50252: pICH41373
Depositing lab: Sylvestre Marillonnet & Nicola Patron. Depositing organization: Leibniz Institute of Plant Biochemistry (IPB). Publication: A golden gate modular cloning toolbox for plants. Engler C, Youles M, Gruetzner R, Ehnert TM, Werner S, Jones JD, Patron NJ, Marillonnet S. ACS Synth Biol. 2014 Nov 21;3(11):839-43. doi: 10.1021/sb4001504. Epub 2014 Feb 20. PubMed 24933124.
Backbone
  Vector backbone: pICH41233
  Vector type: plant expression
Growth in bacteria
  Bacterial resistance: Spectinomycin, 50 μg/mL
  Growth temperature: 37°C
  Growth strain: DH5alpha
  Copy number: High Copy
Gene/Insert
  Gene/Insert name: promoter (1.3 kb), 35s (c)
  Mutation: BsaI/BbsI sites removed by point-mutation
  Cloning method: Restriction Enzyme; 5′ cloning site BpiI (destroyed during cloning); 3′ cloning site BpiI (destroyed during cloning)
Terms and licenses: Academic/Nonprofit Terms; Industry Terms: Not Available to Industry
Depositor comments: insert can be released with BsaI
How to cite: pICH41373 was a gift from Sylvestre Marillonnet & Nicola Patron (Addgene plasmid # 50252 ; http://n2t.net/addgene:50252 ; RRID:Addgene_50252)
