[The description below was written by a language model from this plasmid's Addgene catalogue record and pLannotate feature annotations shown in this document.]
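Description:
pICH41373 is a small (about 3.6 kb) level 0 promoter module from the Golden Gate Modular Cloning (MoClo) toolbox for plants, built in the pICH41233 backbone. Although catalogued as a plant expression vector, it is a parts-storage plasmid rather than a complete expression construct: it carries a promoter only, with no coding sequence or terminator recorded. It is maintained in E. coli from a high-copy ColE1/pUC-type origin and selected with spectinomycin through the aadA adenylyltransferase gene, which spans the numbering origin of the circular sequence. The short annotated fragments of an integrase, a gentamicin acetyltransferase and an AmpR promoter upstream of aadA look like remnants of the resistance cassette's origin rather than functional genes, as does the short lacI fragment near the insert.

The insert is a 1.3 kb version of the cauliflower mosaic virus 35S promoter, a strong constitutive promoter widely used in plants. The feature table is consistent with this long form: the core and minimal 35S promoter annotations are preceded by roughly 800 bp matching part of a CaMV open reading frame (the transactivator/inclusion body protein), which represents upstream viral sequence carried along in the extended promoter fragment rather than an expressed gene. Internal BsaI and BbsI (BpiI) sites were removed by point mutation to make the part compatible with Type IIS assembly. The fragment was cloned through BpiI sites that were destroyed in the process, and it can be released with BsaI, allowing it to be combined in a one-pot Golden Gate reaction with untranslated region, coding sequence and terminator modules to build plant transcription units. The specific fusion overhangs flanking the part are not stated in the record.
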