Features (pLannotate 1.2.2; 9 found; start..end, strand, type, name):
    886..1474    +  rep_origin     ori: high-copy-number ColE1/pMB1/pBR322/pUC origin of replication
   1657..1706    +  CDS            lacI (fragment): lac repressor; lacI; The lac repressor binds to the lac operator to inhibit transcription in E. coli. This inhibition can be relieved by adding lactose or isopropyl-β-D-thiogalactopyranoside (IPTG).
   1725..2531    +  CDS            IBMP_CAMVB (fragment): Experimental evidence at protein level: Swiss-Prot protein existence level 1. Enhances the ribosomal termination-reinitiation event leading to the translation of major open reading frames on the polycistronic viral RNAs. From Cauliflower mosaic virus (strain Bari 1) (CaMV).
   2715..3060    +  promoter       CaMV 35S promoter: strong constitutive promoter from cauliflower mosaic virus
   3012..3058    +  promoter       minimal CaMV 35S promoter: minimal 35S promoter from cauliflower mosaic virus
   3189..3293    +  promoter       AmpR promoter: bla
   3284..3364    -  CDS            int (fragment): INT2_ECOLX - Protein inferred from homology: Swiss-Prot protein existence level 3. Putative integrase believed to be involved in the insertion of antibiotic resistance genes into plasmids and transposons. From Escherichia coli.
   3452..3508    +  CDS            GmR (fragment): gentamycin acetyltransferase; aacC1; confers resistance to gentamycin
   3515..712     +  CDS            aadA (across the origin): S3AD_ECOLX - Experimental evidence at protein level: Swiss-Prot protein existence level 1. Mediates bacterial resistance to the antibiotics streptomycin and spectinomycin. From Escherichia coli.
>Addgene plasmid #50252 | pICH41373 | addgene full sequence | sequence record 497523 | Addgene NGS Result
GACGTTGCTGGCCGTACATTTGTACGGCTCCGCAGTGGATGGCGGCCTGAAGCCACACAGCGATATTGAT
TTGCTGGTTACGGTGACCGTAAGGCTTGATGAAACAACGCGGCGAGCTTTGATCAACGACCTTTTGGAAA
CTTCGGCTTCCCCTGGAGAGAGCGAGATTCTCCGCGCTGTAGAAGTCACCATTGTTGTGCACGACGACAT
CATTCCGTGGCGTTATCCAGCTAAGCGCGAACTGCAATTTGGAGAATGGCAGCGCAATGACATTCTTGCA
GGTATCTTCGAGCCAGCCACGATCGACATTGATCTGGCTATCTTGCTGACAAAAGCAAGAGAACATAGCG
TTGCCTTGGTAGGTCCAGCGGCGGAGGAACTCTTTGATCCGGTTCCTGAACAGGATCTATTTGAGGCGCT
AAATGAAACCTTAACGCTATGGAACTCGCCGCCCGACTGGGCTGGCGATGAGCGAAATGTAGTGCTTACG
TTGTCCCGCATTTGGTACAGCGCAGTAACCGGCAAAATCGCGCCGAAGGATGTCGCTGCCGACTGGGCAA
TGGAGCGCCTGCCGGCCCAGTATCAGCCCGTCATACTTGAAGCTAGACAGGCTTATCTTGGACAAGAAGA
AGATCGCTTGGCCTCGCGCGCAGATCAGTTGGAAGAATTTGTCCATTACGTAAAAGGCGAGATCACCAAG
GTAGTCGGCAAATAACTGTCAGACCAAGTTTACTCATATATACTTTAGATTGATTTAAAACTTCATTTTT
AATTTAAAAGGATCTAGGTGAAGATCCTTTTTGATAATCTCATGACCAAAATCCCTTAACGTGAGTTTTC
GTTCCACTGAGCGTCAGACCCCGTAGAAAAGATCAAAGGATCTTCTTGAGATCCTTTTTTTCTGCGCGTA
ATCTGCTGCTTGCAAACAAAAAAACCACCGCTACCAGCGGTGGTTTGTTTGCCGGATCAAGAGCTACCAA
CTCTTTTTCCGAAGGTAACTGGCTTCAGCAGAGCGCAGATACCAAATACTGTTCTTCTAGTGTAGCCGTA
GTTAGGCCACCACTTCAAGAACTCTGTAGCACCGCCTACATACCTCGCTCTGCTAATCCTGTTACCAGTG
GCTGCTGCCAGTGGCGATAAGTCGTGTCTTACCGGGTTGGACTCAAGACGATAGTTACCGGATAAGGCGC
AGCGGTCGGGCTGAACGGGGGGTTCGTGCACACAGCCCAGCTTGGAGCGAACGACCTACACCGAACTGAG
ATACCTACAGCGTGAGCTATGAGAAAGCGCCACGCTTCCCGAAGGGAGAAAGGCGGACAGGTATCCGGTA
AGCGGCAGGGTCGGAACAGGAGAGCGCACGAGGGAGCTTCCAGGGGGAAACGCCTGGTATCTTTATAGTC
CTGTCGGGTTTCGCCACCTCTGACTTGAGCGTCGATTTTTGTGATGCTCGTCAGGGGGGCGGAGCCTATG
GAAAAACGCCAGCAACGCGGCCTTTTTACGGTTCCTGGCCTTTTGCTGGCCTTTTGCTCACATGTTCTTT
CCTGCGTTATCCCCTGATTCTGTGGATAACCGTATTACCGCCTTTGAGTGAGCTGATACCGCTCGCCGCA
GCCGAACGACCGAGCGCAGCGAGTCAGTGAGCGAGGAAGCGGAAGAGCGCCCAATACGCAAACCGCCTCT
CCCCGCGCGTTGGCCGATTCATTAATCACTCTGTGGTCTCAGGAGGAATTCCAATCCCACAAAAATCTGA
GCTTAACAGCACAGTTGCTCCTCTCAGAGCAGAATCGGGTATTCAACACCCTCATATCAACTACTACGTT
GTGTATAACGGTCCACATGCCGGTATATACGATGACTGGGGTTGTACAAAGGCGGCAACAAACGGCGTTC
CCGGAGTTGCACACAAGAAATTTGCCACTATTACAGAGGCAAGAGCAGCAGCTGACGCGTACACAACAAG
TCAGCAAACAGACAGGTTGAACTTCATCCCCAAAGGAGAAGCTCAACTCAAGCCCAAGAGCTTTGCTAAG
GCCCTAACAAGCCCACCAAAGCAAAAAGCCCACTGGCTCACGCTAGGAACCAAAAGGCCCAGCAGTGATC
CAGCCCCAAAAGAGATCTCCTTTGCCCCGGAGATTACAATGGACGATTTCCTCTATCTTTACGATCTAGG
AAGGAAGTTCGAAGGTGAAGGTGACGACACTATGTTCACCACTGATAATGAGAAGGTTAGCCTCTTCAAT
TTCAGAAAGAATGCTGACCCACAGATGGTTAGAGAGGCCTACGCAGCAAGTCTCATCAAGACGATCTACC
CGAGTAACAATCTCCAGGAGATCAAATACCTTCCCAAGAAGGTTAAAGATGCAGTCAAAAGATTCAGGAC
TAATTGCATCAAGAACACAGAGAAAGACATATTTCTCAAGATCAGAAGTACTATTCCAGTATGGACGATT
CAAGGCTTGCTTCATAAACCAAGGCAAGTAATAGAGATTGGAGTCTCTAAAAAGGTAGTTCCTACTGAAT
CTAAGGCCATGCATGGAGTCTAAGATTCAAATCGAGGATCTAACAGAACTCGCCGTCAAGACTGGCGAAC
AGTTCATACAGAGTCTTTTACGACTCAATGACAAGAAGAAAATCTTCGTCAACATGGTGGAGCACGACAC
TCTGGTCTACTCCAAAAATGTCAAAGATACAGTCTCAGAAGATCAAAGGGCTATTGAGACTTTTCAACAA
AGGATAATTTCGGGAAACCTCCTCGGATTCCATTGCCCAGCTATCTGTCACTTCATCGAAAGGACAGTAG
AAAAGGAAGGTGGCTCCTACAAATGCCATCATTGCGATAAAGGAAAGGCTATCATTCAAGATCTCTCTGC
CGACAGTGGTCCCAAAGATGGACCCCCACCCACGAGGAGCATCGTGGAAAAAGAAGAGGTTCCAACCACG
TCTACAAAGCAAGTGGATTGATGTGACATCTCCACTGACGTAAGGGATGACGCACAATCCCACTATCCTT
CGCAAGACCCTTCCTCTATATAAGGAAGTTCATTTCATTTGGAGAGGACACGCTACTTGAGACCACGAAG
TGGCTCTTCAGTGGACGAAAGGGCCTCGTGATACGCCTATTTTTATAGGTTAATGTCATGATAATAATGG
TTTCTTAGACGTCAGGTGGCACTTTTCGGGGAAATGTGCGCGGAACCCCTATTTGTTTATTTTTCTAAAT
ACATTCAAATATGTATCCGCTCATGAGACAATAACCCTGATAAATGCTTCAATAATATTGAAAAAGGAAG
AGTATGCGCTCACGCAACTGGTCCAGAACCTTGACCGAACGCAGCGGTGGTAACGGCGCAGTGGCGGTTT
TCATGGCTTGTTATGACTGTTTTTTTTTGGGGTACAGTCTATGCCTCGGGCATCCAAGCAGCAAGCGCGT
TACGCCGTGGGTCGATGTTTGATGTTATGGAGCAGCAACGATGTTACGCAGCAGGGCAGTCGCCCTAAAA
CAAAGTTAAACATCATGAGGGAAGCGGTGATCGCCGAAGTATCGACTCAACTATCAGAGGTAGTTGGCGT
CATCGAGCGCCATCTCGAACC
