>Addgene plasmid #50252 | pICH41373 | addgene partial sequence | sequence record 75957 | MoCloF 5'-agcgaggaagcggaagagcg-3'
CCGCGCGTTGGCCGATTCATTAATCACTCTGTGGTCTCAGGAGGAATTCCAATCCCACAAAAATCTGAGC
TTAACAGCACAGTTGCTCCTCTCAGAGCAGAATCGGGTATTCAACACCCTCATATCAACTACTACGTTGT
GTATAACGGTCCACATGCCGGTATATACGATGACTGGGGTTGTACAAAGGCGGCAACAAACGGCGTTCCC
GGAGTTGCACACAAGAAATTTGCCACTATTACAGAGGCAAGAGCAGCAGCTGACGCGTACACAACAAGTC
AGCAAACAGACAGGTTGAACTTCATCCCCAAAGGAGAAGCTCAACTCAAGCCCAAGAGCTTTGCTAAGGC
CCTAACAAGCCCACCAAAGCAAAAAGCCCACTGGCTCACGCTAGGAACCAAAAGGCCCAGCAGTGATCCA
GCCCCAAAAGAGATCTCCTTTGCCCCGGAGATTACAATGGACGATTTCCTCTATCTTTACGATCTAGGAA
GGAAGTTCGAAGGTGAAGGTGACGACACTATGTTCACCACTGATAATGAGAAGGTTAGCCTCTTCAATTT
CAGAAAGAATGCTGACCCACAGATGGTTAGAGAGGCCTACGCAGCAAGTCTCATCAAGACGATCTACCCG
AGTAACAATCTCCAGGAGATCAAATACCTTCCCAAGAAGGTTAAAGATGCAGTCAAAAGATTCAGGACTA
ATTGCATCAAGAACACAGAGAAAGACATATTTCTCAAGATCAGAAGTACTATTCCAGTATGGACGATTCA
AGGCTTGCTTCATAAACCAAGGCAAGTAATAGAGATTGGAGTCTCTAAAAAGGTAGTTCCTACTG
