>Addgene plasmid #50252 | pICH41373 | addgene partial sequence | sequence record 75999 | MoCloR 5'-gccacctgacgtctaagaaacc-3'
GTAGCGTGTCCTCTCCAAATGAAATGAACTTCCTTATATAGAGGAAGGGTCTTGCGAAGGATAGTGGGAT
TGTGCGTCATCCCTTACGTCAGTGGAGATGTCACATCAATCCACTTGCTTTGTAGACGTGGTTGGAACCT
CTTCTTTTTCCACGATGCTCCTCGTGGGTGGGGGTCCATCTTTGGGACCACTGTCGGCAGAGAGATCTTG
AATGATAGCCTTTCCTTTATCGCAATGATGGCATTTGTAGGAGCCACCTTCCTTTTCTACTGTCCTTTCG
ATGAAGTGACAGATAGCTGGGCAATGGAATCCGAGGAGGTTTCCCGAAATTATCCTTTGTTGAAAAGTCT
CAATAGCCCTTTGATCTTCTGAGACTGTATCTTTGACATTTTTGGAGTAGACCAGAGTGTCGTGCTCCAC
CATGTTGACGAAGATTTTCTTCTTGTCATTGAGTCGTAAAAGACTCTGTATGAACTGTTCGCCAGTCTTG
ACGGCGAGTTCTGTTAGATCCTCGATTTGAATCTTAGACTCCATGCATGGCCTTAGATTCAGTAGGAACT
ACCTTTTTAGAGACTCCAATCTCTATTACTTGCCTTGGTTTATGAAGCAAGCCTTGAATCGTCCATACTG
GAATAGTACTTCTGATCTTGAGAAATATGTCTTTCTCTGTGTTCTTGATGCAATTAGTCCTGAATCTTTT
GACTGCATCTTTAACCTTCTTGGGAAGGTATTTGATCTCCTGGAGATTGTTACTCGGGTAGATCGTCTTG
ATGAGACTTGCTGCGTA
